Addgene plasmid #198571: pMXs-IRES-blast GFP-SPNS1
Purpose: SPNS1 codon-optimized orf with n-terminal 3xFlag GFP in pMXs-IRES-Blast vector
Depositing lab: Monther Abu-Remaileh. Depositing organization: Stanford University. Publication: An SPNS1-dependent lysosomal lipid transport pathway that enables cell survival under choline limitation. Scharenberg SG, Dong W, Ghoochani A, Nyame K, Levin-Konigsberg R, Krishnan AR, Rawat ES, Spees K, Bassik MC, Abu-Remaileh M. Sci Adv. 2023 Apr 21;9(16):eadf8966. doi: 10.1126/sciadv.adf8966. Epub 2023 Apr 19. PubMed 37075117.
Backbone
  Vector backbone: pMXs-IRES-blast
  Backbone size w/o insert (bp): 5600
  Total vector size (bp): 8000
  Vector type: Mammalian Expression, Retroviral
  Selectable markers: Blasticidin
Growth in bacteria
  Bacterial resistance: Ampicillin, 100 μg/mL
  Growth temperature: 37°C
  Growth strain: NEB Stable
  Copy number: Unknown
Gene/Insert
  Gene/Insert name: SPNS1 with n-terminal 3xFlag-GFP fusion (alt name: 3xFlag-GFP-SPNS1)
  Species: H. sapiens (human)
  Insert size (bp): 2322
  Entrez Gene: SPNS1 (a.k.a. HSpin1, LAT, PP2030, SLC62A1, SLC63A1, SPIN1, SPINL, nrs)
  Tag / fusion protein: 3xFlag-GFP (N terminal on insert)
  Cloning method: Restriction Enzyme; 5′ cloning site EcoRI (not destroyed); 3′ cloning site NotI (not destroyed)
  Sequencing primers: 5′ CTTGGATACACGCCGCCCAC
Resource information
  A portion of this plasmid was derived from a plasmid made by: codon-optimized SPNS1 orf was amplified from pDONR221_SPNS1 plasmid (Addgene Plasmid #132273)
Terms and licenses: Academic/Nonprofit Terms; Industry Terms: Not Available to Industry
Depositor comments: Please visit https://www.biorxiv.org/content/10.1101/2022.11.27.517422v1 for bioRxiv preprint.
How to cite: pMXs-IRES-blast GFP-SPNS1 was a gift from Monther Abu-Remaileh (Addgene plasmid # 198571 ; http://n2t.net/addgene:198571 ; RRID:Addgene_198571)
