[The description below was written by a language model from this plasmid's Addgene catalogue record and pLannotate feature annotations shown in this document.]
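Description:
pMXs-IRES-blast GFP-SPNS1 is a Moloney murine leukemia virus–based retroviral expression vector, about 8 kb in total, built on the pMXs-IRES-blast backbone for stable gene delivery into mammalian cells. It is propagated in E. coli through a high-copy ColE1/pUC-type origin and an ampicillin resistance gene with its bla promoter. The retroviral portion is flanked by MMLV long terminal repeats and carries the MMLV packaging signal, a truncated gag segment lacking its start codon, and a pol region containing the splice acceptor. These elements allow the transcript to be packaged into virions when the viral proteins are supplied in trans by packaging cells. No separate internal promoter is annotated, so expression of the cargo presumably comes from the 5' LTR.

The payload, cloned between EcoRI and NotI sites, is a codon-optimized human SPNS1 open reading frame fused at its N terminus to a 3xFlag epitope and EGFP. The annotation software detects the tag region only as a FLAG fragment plus a short spurious match to an unrelated fluorescent protein, which most likely reflects the repeated epitope sequence. Downstream, an EMCV IRES drives translation of blasticidin S deaminase from the same transcript, so that blasticidin-resistant cells should also express the fusion protein. According to the record, the SPNS1 coding sequence was amplified from an existing donor plasmid. The fusion allows fluorescence localization and anti-Flag detection or pulldown of SPNS1, and the associated publication concerns an SPNS1-dependent lysosomal lipid transport pathway that supports cell survival under choline limitation.
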