Features (pLannotate 1.2.2; 17 found; start..end, strand, type, name):
    259..363     -  promoter       AmpR promoter: bla
    393..986     +  LTR            LTR: long terminal repeat from Moloney murine leukemia virus
   1049..1248    +  misc_feature   MMLV Ψ: packaging signal of Moloney murine leukemia virus (MMLV)
   1300..1388    +  misc_feature   MESV Ψ (fragment): packaging signal of murine embryonic stem cell virus
   1465..1881    +  CDS            gag (truncated): truncated Moloney murine leukemia virus (MMLV) gag gene lacking the start codon
   1891..2265    +  misc_feature   pol region: Moloney murine leukemia virus (MMLV) pol region containing the splice acceptor site
   2348..2368    +  CDS            FLAG (fragment): FLAG® epitope tag, followed by an enterokinase cleavage site
   2369..2396    +  CDS            TDsmURFP (fragment): monomeric tandem dimer of a small ultra-red fluorescent protein derived from a cyanobacterial phycobiliprotein (Rodriguez et al., 2016)
   2402..3115    +  CDS            EGFP: EGFP is a basic (constitutively fluorescent) green fluorescent protein published in 1996, derived from Aequorea victoria. It is reported to be a rapidly-maturing weak dimer with moderate acid sensitivity.
   3140..4723    +  CDS            SPNS1: SPNS1_HUMAN - Also known as SPIN1. Experimental evidence at protein level: Swiss-Prot protein existence level 1. Sphingolipid transporter (By similarity). May be involved in necrotic or autophagic cell death. From Homo sapiens (Human).
   4866..5328    +  misc_feature   IRES: internal ribosome entry site (IRES) of the encephalomyocarditis virus (EMCV)
   5348..5737    +  CDS            BSD: blasticidin S deaminase; Aspergillus terreus BSD; confers resistance to blasticidin
   5786..5907    +  LTR            3' LTR (ΔU3) (fragment): self-inactivating 3' long terminal repeat (LTR) from Moloney murine leukemia virus
   5908..6377    +  LTR            LTR: long terminal repeat from Moloney murine leukemia virus
   6443..6495    -  CDS            lacI (fragment): lac repressor; lacI; The lac repressor binds to the lac operator to inhibit transcription in E. coli. This inhibition can be relieved by adding lactose or isopropyl-β-D-thiogalactopyranoside (IPTG).
   6678..7266    -  rep_origin     ori: high-copy-number ColE1/pMB1/pBR322/pUC origin of replication
   7430..258     -  CDS            AmpR (across the origin): β-lactamase; bla; confers resistance to ampicillin, carbenicillin, and related antibiotics
>Addgene plasmid #198571 | pMXs-IRES-blast GFP-SPNS1 | addgene full sequence | sequence record 438873 | Addgene NGS Result
TTGCCCGGCGTCAATACGGGATAATACCGCGCCACATAGCAGAACTTTAAAAGTGCTCATCATTGGAAAA
CGTTCTTCGGGGCGAAAACTCTCAAGGATCTTACCGCTGTTGAGATCCAGTTCGATGTAACCCACTCGTG
CACCCAACTGATCTTCAGCATCTTTTACTTTCACCAGCGTTTCTGGGTGAGCAAAAACAGGAAGGCAAAA
TGCCGCAAAAAAGGGAATAAGGGCGACACGGAAATGTTGAATACTCATACTCTTCCTTTTTCAATATTAT
TGAAGCATTTATCAGGGTTATTGTCTCATGAGCGGATACATATTTGAATGTATTTAGAAAAATAAACAAA
TAGGGGTTCCGCGCACATTTCCCCGAAAAGTGCCACCTGCATAATGAAAGACCCCACCTGTAGGTTTGGC
AAGCTAGCTTAAGTAACGCCATTTTGCAAGGCATGGAAAAATACATAACTGAGAATAGAAAAGTTCAGAT
CAAGGTCAGGAACAGATGGAACAGCTGAATATGGGCCAAACAGGATATCTGTGGTAAGCAGTTCCTGCCC
CGGCTCAGGGCCAAGAACAGATGGAACAGCTGAATATGGGCCAAACAGGATATCTGTGGTAAGCAGTTCC
TGCCCCGGCTCAGGGCCAAGAACAGATGGTCCCCAGATGCGGTCCAGCCCTCAGCAGTTTCTAGAGAACC
ATCAGATGTTTCCAGGGTGCCCCAAGGACCTGAAATGACCCTGTGCCTTATTTGAACTAACCAATCAGTT
CGCTTCTCGCTTCTGTTCGCGCGCTTCTGCTCCCCGAGCTCAATAAAAGAGCCCACAACCCCTCACTCGG
CGCGCCAGTCCTCCGATTGACTGAGTCGCCCGGGTACCCGTGTATCCAATAAACCCTCTTGCAGTTGCAT
CCGACTTGTGGTCTCGCTGTTCCTTGGGAGGGTCTCCTCTGAGTGATTGACTACCCGTCAGCGGGGGTCT
TTCATTTGGGGGCTCGTCCGGGATCGGGAGACCCCTGCCCAGGGACCACCGACCCACCACCGGGAGGTAA
GCTGGCCAGCAACTTATCTGTGTCTGTCCGATTGTCTAGTGTCTATGACTGATTTTATGCGCCTGCGTCG
GTACTAGTTAGCTAACTAGCTCTGTATCTGGCGGACCCGTGGTGGAACTGACGAGTTCGGAACACCCGGC
CGCAACCCTGGGAGACGTCCCAGGGACTTCGGGGGCCGTTTTTGTGGCCCGACCTGAGTCCAAAAATCCC
GATCGTTTTGGACTCTTTGGTGCACCCCCCTAATAGGAGGGATATGTGGTTCTGGTAGGAGACGAGAACC
TAAAACAGTTCCCGCCTCCGTCTGAATTTTTGCTTTCGGTTTGGGACCGAAGCCGCGCCGCGCGTCTTGT
CTGCTGCAGCATCGTTCTGTGTTGTCTCTGTCTGACTGTGTTTCTGTATTTGTCTGAAAATTAGGGCCAG
ACTGTTACCACTCCCTTAAGTTTGACCTTAGGTCACTGGAAAGATGTCGAGCGGATCGCTCACAACCAGT
CGGTAGATGTCAAGAAGAGACGTTGGGTTACCTTCTGCTCTGCAGAATGGCCAACCTTTAACGTCGGATG
GCCGCGAGACGGCACCTTTAACCGAGACCTCATCACCCAGGTTAAGATCAAGGTCTTTTCACCTGGCCCG
CATGGACACCCAGACCAGGTCCCCTACATCGTGACCTGGGAAGCCTTGGCTTTTTACCCCCCTCCCTGGG
TCAAGCCCTTTGTACACCCTAAGCCTCCGCCTCCTCTTCCTCCATCCGCCCCGTCTCTCCCCCTTGAACC
TCCTCGTTCGACCCCGCCTCGATCCTCCCTTTATCCAGCCCTCACTCCTTCTCTAGGCGCCCCCATATGG
CCATATGAGATCTTATATGGGGCACCCCCGCCCCTTGTAAACTTCCCTGACCCTGACATGACAAGAGTTA
CTAACAGCCCCTCTCTCCAAGCTCACTTACAGGCTCTCTACTTAGTCCAGCACGAAGTCTGGAGACCTCT
GGCGGCAGCCTACCAAGAACAACTGGACCGACCGGTGGTACCTCACCCTTACCGAGTCGGCGACACAGTG
TGGGTCCGCCGACACCAGACTAAGAACCTAGAACCTCGCTGGAAAGGACCTTACACAGTCCTGCTGACCA
CCCCCACCGCCCTCAAAGTAGACGGCATCGCAGCTTGGATACACGCCGCCCACGTGAAGGCTGCCGACCC
CGGGGGTGGACCATCCTCTAGACTGCCGGATCTAGCTAGTTAATTAAGGATCCGCCACCATGGACTACAA
GGACCACGACGGTGACTACAAGGACCACGACATCGACTACAAGGACGACGACGACAAGGGGCATGGCACC
GGCAGCACCGGCAGCGAATTCGTGAGCAAGGGCGAGGAGCTGTTCACCGGGGTGGTGCCCATCCTGGTCG
AGCTGGACGGCGACGTAAACGGCCACAAGTTCAGCGTGTCCGGCGAGGGCGAGGGCGATGCCACCTACGG
CAAGCTGACCCTGAAGTTCATCTGCACCACCGGCAAGCTGCCCGTGCCCTGGCCCACCCTCGTGACCACC
CTGACCTACGGCGTGCAGTGCTTCAGCCGCTACCCCGACCACATGAAGCAGCACGACTTCTTCAAGTCCG
CCATGCCCGAAGGCTACGTCCAGGAGCGCACCATCTTCTTCAAGGACGACGGCAACTACAAGACCCGCGC
CGAGGTGAAGTTCGAGGGCGACACCCTGGTGAACCGCATCGAGCTGAAGGGCATCGACTTCAAGGAGGAC
GGCAACATCCTGGGGCACAAGCTGGAGTACAACTACAACAGCCACAACGTCTATATCATGGCCGACAAGC
AGAAGAACGGCATCAAGGTGAACTTCAAGATCCGCCACAACATCGAGGACGGCAGCGTGCAGCTCGCCGA
CCACTACCAGCAGAACACCCCCATCGGCGACGGCCCCGTGCTGCTGCCCGACAACCACTACCTGAGCACC
CAGTCCGCCCTGAGCAAAGACCCCAACGAGAAGCGCGATCACATGGTCCTGCTGGAGTTCGTGACCGCCG
CCGGGATCACTCTCGGCATGGACGAGCTGTACAAGGGAGGGAGCGGCCCGCGGCTCGAGATGGCCGGCTC
TGACACCGCCCCTTTCCTGAGCCAGGCCGACGATCCAGACGATGGACCAGTGCCAGGAACCCCTGGACTG
CCAGGCTCTACAGGCAACCCCAAGAGCGAGGAGCCAGAGGTGCCTGACCAGGAGGGACTGCAGAGGATCA
CAGGACTGTCCCCTGGCCGGTCTGCCCTGATCGTGGCCGTGCTGTGCTACATCAACCTGCTGAATTATAT
GGATCGCTTTACCGTGGCAGGCGTGCTGCCAGACATCGAGCAGTTCTTTAACATCGGCGATAGCTCCTCT
GGCCTGATCCAGACAGTGTTCATCAGCTCCTACATGGTGCTGGCCCCCGTGTTCGGCTATCTGGGCGATC
GCTACAATCGGAAGTATCTGATGTGCGGCGGCATCGCCTTCTGGAGCCTGGTGACCCTGGGCTCTAGCTT
CATCCCAGGCGAGCACTTTTGGCTGCTGCTGCTGACAAGGGGACTGGTGGGAGTGGGAGAGGCAAGCTAC
TCCACCATCGCACCTACACTGATCGCCGACCTGTTTGTGGCCGATCAGAGAAGCAGGATGCTGTCCATCT
TCTACTTTGCCATCCCAGTGGGAAGCGGACTGGGATATATCGCAGGATCCAAGGTGAAGGACATGGCCGG
CGATTGGCACTGGGCACTGAGAGTGACCCCTGGACTGGGAGTGGTGGCCGTGCTGCTGCTGTTCCTGGTG
GTGAGAGAGCCACCTAGGGGAGCAGTGGAGAGGCACTCTGACCTGCCACCCCTGAACCCAACAAGCTGGT
GGGCAGATCTGCGCGCCCTGGCAAGGAATCCATCCTTCGTGCTGTCCTCTCTGGGCTTCACCGCCGTGGC
CTTTGTGACAGGATCCCTGGCCCTGTGGGCACCTGCCTTTCTGCTGCGCTCTAGGGTGGTGCTGGGAGAG
ACCCCTCCATGCCTGCCAGGCGACTCCTGTAGCTCCTCTGATTCTCTGATCTTTGGCCTGATCACCTGCC
TGACAGGCGTGCTGGGAGTGGGACTGGGAGTGGAGATCAGCCGGAGACTGAGACACTCCAACCCAAGGGC
AGACCCACTGGTGTGCGCAACCGGACTGCTGGGCTCCGCCCCCTTCCTGTTTCTGTCTCTGGCATGTGCA
AGGGGAAGCATCGTGGCAACCTACATCTTCATCTTTATCGGCGAGACACTGCTGAGCATGAATTGGGCCA
TCGTGGCCGATATCCTGCTGTATGTGGTCATCCCAACCAGGCGCTCCACAGCCGAGGCCTTCCAGATCGT
GCTGTCTCACCTGCTGGGCGACGCAGGAAGCCCATATCTGATCGGCCTGATCTCCGATCGCCTGCGGAGA
AATTGGCCCCCTTCTTTCCTGAGCGAGTTTCGGGCCCTGCAGTTCAGCCTGATGCTGTGCGCCTTTGTGG
GCGCCCTGGGAGGAGCAGCCTTCCTGGGCACCGCCATCTTTATCGAGGCCGACAGGCGCCGGGCACAGCT
GCACGTGCAGGGACTGCTGCACGAGGCAGGCTCCACCGACGATAGAATCGTGGTGCCCCAGAGAGGCAGG
TCCACAAGGGTGCCTGTGGCCTCTGTGCTGATCTGAGCGGCCGCTACGTAAATTCCGCCCCCCCCCCCCT
CTCCCTCCCCCCCCCTAACGTTACTGGCCGAAGCCGCTTGGAATAAGGCCGGTGTGCGTTTGTCTATATG
TTATTTTCCACCATATTGCCGTCTTTTGGCAATGTGAGGGCCCGGAAACCTGGCCCTGTCTTCTTGACGA
GCATTCCTAGGGGTCTTTCCCCTCTCGCCAAAGGAATGCAAGGTCTGTTGAATGTCGTGAAGGAAGCAGT
TCCTCTGGAAGCTTCTTGAAGACAAACAACGTCTGTAGCGACCCTTTGCAGGCAGCGGAACCCCCCACCT
GGCGACAGGTGCCTCTGCGGCCAAAAGCCACGTGTATAAGATACACCTGCAAAGGCGGCACAACCCCAGT
GCCACGTTGTGAGTTGGATAGTTGTGGAAAGAGTCAAATGGCTCTCCTCAAGCGTATTCAACAAGGGGCT
GAAGGATGCCCAGAAGGTACCCCATTGTATGGGATCTGATCTGGGGCCTCGGTGCACATGCTTTACATGT
GTTTAGTCGAGGTTAAAAAAACGTCTAGGCCCCCCGAACCACGGGGACGTGGTTTTCCTTTGAAAAACAC
GATGATAATATGGCCACAACCATGGTTCCTTTGTCTCAAGAAGAATCCACCCTCATTGAAAGAGCAACGG
CTACAATCAACAGCATCCCCATCTCTGAAGACTACAGCGTCGCCAGCGCAGCTCTCTCTAGCGACGGCCG
CATCTTCACTGGTGTCAATGTATATCATTTTACTGGGGGACCTTGTGCAGAACTCGTGGTGCTGGGCACT
GCTGCTGCTGCGGCAGCTGGCAACCTGACTTGTATCGTCGCGATCGGAAATGAGAACAGGGGCATCTTGA
GCCCCTGCGGACGGTGCCGACAGGTGCTTCTCGATCTGCATCCTGGGATCAAAGCCATAGTGAAGGACAG
TGATGGACAGCCGACGGCAGTTGGGATTCGTGAATTGCTGCCCTCTGGTTATGTGTGGGAGGGCTAAGTC
GACGATAAAATAAAAGATTTTATTTAGTCTCCAGAAAAAGGGGGGAATGAAAGACCCCACCTGTAGGTTT
GGCAAGCTAGCTTAAGTAACGCCATTTTGCAAGGCATGGAAAAATACATAACTGAGAATAGAGAAGTTCA
GATCAAGGTCAGGAACAGATGGAACAGCTGAATATGGGCCAAACAGGATATCTGTGGTAAGCAGTTCCTG
CCCCGGCTCAGGGCCAAGAACAGATGGAACAGCTGAATATGGGCCAAACAGGATATCTGTGGTAAGCAGT
TCCTGCCCCGGCTCAGGGCCAAGAACAGATGGTCCCCAGATGCGGTCCAGCCCTCAGCAGTTTCTAGAGA
ACCATCAGATGTTTCCAGGGTGCCCCAAGGACCTGAAATGACCCTGTGCCTTATTTGAACTAACCAATCA
GTTCGCTTCTCGCTTCTGTTCGCGCGCTTCTGCTCCCCGAGCTCAATAAAAGAGCCCACAACCCCTCACT
CGGGGCGCCAGTCCTCCGATTGACTGAGTCGCCCGGGTACCCGTGTATCCAATAAACCCTCTTGCAGTTG
CATCCGACTTGTGGTCTCGCTGTTCCTTGGGAGGGTCTCCTCTGAGTGATTGACTACCCGTCAGCGGGGG
TCTTTCACATGCAGCATGTATCAAAATTAATTTGGTTTTTTTTCTTAAGTATTTACATTAAATGGCCATA
GTTGCATTAATGAATCGGCCAACGCGCGGGGAGAGGCGGTTTGCGTATTGGGCGCTCTTCCGCTTCCTCG
CTCACTGACTCGCTGCGCTCGGTCGTTCGGCTGCGGCGAGCGGTATCAGCTCACTCAAAGGCGGTAATAC
GGTTATCCACAGAATCAGGGGATAACGCAGGAAAGAACATGTGAGCAAAAGGCCAGCAAAAGGCCAGGAA
CCGTAAAAAGGCCGCGTTGCTGGCGTTTTTCCATAGGCTCCGCCCCCCTGACGAGCATCACAAAAATCGA
CGCTCAAGTCAGAGGTGGCGAAACCCGACAGGACTATAAAGATACCAGGCGTTTCCCCCTGGAAGCTCCC
TCGTGCGCTCTCCTGTTCCGACCCTGCCGCTTACCGGATACCTGTCCGCCTTTCTCCCTTCGGGAAGCGT
GGCGCTTTCTCATAGCTCACGCTGTAGGTATCTCAGTTCGGTGTAGGTCGTTCGCTCCAAGCTGGGCTGT
GTGCACGAACCCCCCGTTCAGCCCGACCGCTGCGCCTTATCCGGTAACTATCGTCTTGAGTCCAACCCGG
TAAGACACGACTTATCGCCACTGGCAGCAGCCACTGGTAACAGGATTAGCAGAGCGAGGTATGTAGGCGG
TGCTACAGAGTTCTTGAAGTGGTGGCCTAACTACGGCTACACTAGAAGAACAGTATTTGGTATCTGCGCT
CTGCTGAAGCCAGTTACCTTCGGAAAAAGAGTTGGTAGCTCTTGATCCGGCAAACAAACCACCGCTGGTA
GCGGTGGTTTTTTTGTTTGCAAGCAGCAGATTACGCGCAGAAAAAAAGGATCTCAAGAAGATCCTTTGAT
CTTTTCTACGGGGTCTGACGCTCAGTGGAACGAAAACTCACGTTAAGGGATTTTGGTCATGAGATTATCA
AAAAGGATCTTCACCTAGATCCTTTTGCGGCCGGCCGCAAATCAATCTAAAGTATATATGAGTAAACTTG
GTCTGACAGTTACCAATGCTTAATCAGTGAGGCACCTATCTCAGCGATCTGTCTATTTCGTTCATCCATA
GTTGCCTGACTCCCCGTCGTGTAGATAACTACGATACGGGAGGGCTTACCATCTGGCCCCAGTGCTGCAA
TGATACCGCGAGACCCACGCTCACCGGCTCCAGATTTATCAGCAATAAACCAGCCAGCCGGAAGGGCCGA
GCGCAGAAGTGGTCCTGCAACTTTATCCGCCTCCATCCAGTCTATTAATTGTTGCCGGGAAGCTAGAGTA
AGTAGTTCGCCAGTTAATAGTTTGCGCAACGTTGTTGCCATTGCTACAGGCATCGTGGTGTCACGCTCGT
CGTTTGGTATGGCTTCATTCAGCTCCGGTTCCCAACGATCAAGGCGAGTTACATGATCCCCCATGTTGTG
CAAAAAAGCGGTTAGCTCCTTCGGTCCTCCGATCGTTGTCAGAAGTAAGTTGGCCGCAGTGTTATCACTC
ATGGTTATGGCAGCACTGCATAATTCTCTTACTGTCATGCCATCCGTAAGATGCTTTTCTGTGACTGGTG
AGTACTCAACCAAGTCATTCTGAGAATAGTGTATGCGGCGACCGAGTTGCTC
